Addgene plasmid #132066: pDONR221_SLC2A7
Purpose: Gateway entry clone with codon-optimized ORF sequence for subcloning into custom expression vectors
Depositing lab: RESOLUTE Consortium & Giulio Superti-Furga. Depositing organization: CeMM Research Center for Molecular Medicine. Publication: The RESOLUTE consortium: unlocking SLC transporters for drug discovery. Superti-Furga G, Lackner D, Wiedmer T, Ingles-Prieto A, Barbosa B, Girardi E, Goldmann U, Gurtl B, Klavins K, Klimek C, Lindinger S, Lineiro-Retes E, Muller AC, Onstein S, Redinger G, Reil D, Sedlyarov V, Wolf G, Crawford M, Everley R, ... Steppan CM. Nat Rev Drug Discov. 2020 Jul;19(7):429-430. doi: 10.1038/d41573-020-00056-6. PubMed 32265506.
Backbone
  Vector backbone: pDONR221
  Backbone manufacturer: Thermo Fisher Scientific
  Backbone size w/o insert (bp): 2550
  Vector type: Mammalian Expression
Growth in bacteria
  Bacterial resistance: Kanamycin, 50 μg/mL
  Growth temperature: 37°C
  Growth strain: Stbl3
  Copy number: High Copy
Gene/Insert
  Gene/Insert name: SLC2A7 (alt name: GLUT7)
  Species: H. sapiens (human)
  Insert size (bp): 1536
  Entrez Gene: SLC2A7 (a.k.a. GLUT7)
  Cloning method: Gateway Cloning
  Sequencing primers: 5′ M13-fwd; 3′ M13-rev
Terms and licenses: Academic/Nonprofit Terms; Industry Terms
Depositor comments: For more information on the full Resolute plasmid collection, please see www.addgene.org/depositor-collections/re-solute/. Please provide your feedback on this plasmid to the RESOLUTE consortium by filling out their RESOLUTE repository feedback form: https://forms.office.com/Pages/ResponsePage.aspx?id=0e05yklzmkS7rjFGQL4N7z4feCLQvEJAmVcOCM_u885UN1JJRko0Ukg4TVQwNTZLOUxPQVJWT1NHUCQlQCN0PWcu
How to cite: pDONR221_SLC2A7 was a gift from RESOLUTE Consortium & Giulio Superti-Furga (Addgene plasmid # 132066 ; http://n2t.net/addgene:132066 ; RRID:Addgene_132066)
