[The description below was written by a language model from this plasmid's Addgene catalogue record and pLannotate feature annotations shown in this document.]
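Description:
pDONR221_SLC2A7 is a Gateway entry clone built on the pDONR221 backbone, carrying a codon-optimized open reading frame for human SLC2A7 (also known as GLUT7), a member of the SLC2/GLUT family of facilitative sugar transporters. The plasmid is about 4.1 kb in total and is propagated in E. coli from a high-copy ColE1/pUC-type origin, with selection through a kanamycin resistance gene (aminoglycoside phosphotransferase). Although the catalogue lists the vector type as mammalian expression, the feature table shows no eukaryotic promoter or polyadenylation signal. The construct itself is therefore a shuttle for the ORF, not an expression plasmid.

The 1,536 bp SLC2A7 coding sequence sits between attL1 and attL2 sites. In an LR Clonase reaction these recombine with the attR sites of a destination vector, transferring the ORF in a defined orientation and reading frame into whatever expression context the user chooses. Upstream of the cassette lie the rrnB T1 and T2 transcription terminators, which insulate the insert from read-through transcription in bacteria and so limit unintended expression of the cloned gene. A T7 promoter lies just beyond attL2 on the opposite strand, and the short lacI and lacZα fragments annotated near the terminators are backbone remnants with no evident function. M13 forward and reverse primer sites flank the insert for sequence verification. No epitope tags or reporters are annotated, and the record does not say whether the ORF retains a stop codon. The plasmid belongs to a large consortium collection of solute carrier clones intended for subcloning into custom expression vectors to support transporter research and drug discovery.
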