Features (pLannotate 1.2.2; 10 found; start..end, strand, type, name):
    121..213     +  CDS            lacI (fragment): lac repressor; lacI; The lac repressor binds to the lac operator to inhibit transcription in E. coli. This inhibition can be relieved by adding lactose or isopropyl-β-D-thiogalactopyranoside (IPTG).
    268..295     -  terminator     rrnB T2 terminator: transcription terminator T2 from the E. coli rrnB gene
    427..470     +  terminator     rrnB T1 terminator: Escherichia coli rrnB; transcription terminator T1 from the E. coli rrnB gene
    517..553     -  CDS            lacZα (fragment): LacZα fragment of β-galactosidase; lacZ fragment
    569..668     +  protein_bind   attL1: mutant version of attL; recombination site for the Gateway® LR reaction LR Clonase™
    674..2209    +  CDS            SLC2A7: GTR7_HUMAN - Also known as GLUT7 From Homo sapiens (Human).
   2211..2310    -  protein_bind   attL2: mutant version of attL; recombination site for the Gateway® LR reaction LR Clonase™
   2328..2346    -  promoter       T7 promoter: promoter for bacteriophage T7 RNA polymerase
   2480..3289    +  CDS            KanR: aminoglycoside phosphotransferase; aph(3')-Ia; confers resistance to kanamycin in bacteria or G418 (Geneticin®) in eukaryotes
   3436..4024    +  rep_origin     ori: high-copy-number ColE1/pMB1/pBR322/pUC origin of replication
>Addgene plasmid #132066 | pDONR221_SLC2A7 | addgene full sequence | sequence record 262934 | Addgene NGS Result
CTTTCCTGCGTTATCCCCTGATTCTGTGGATAACCGTATTACCGCCTTTGAGTGAGCTGATACCGCTCGC
CGCAGCCGAACGACCGAGCGCAGCGAGTCAGTGAGCGAGGAAGCGGAAGAGCGCCCAATACGCAAACCGC
CTCTCCCCGCGCGTTGGCCGATTCATTAATGCAGCTGGCACGACAGGTTTCCCGACTGGAAAGCGGGCAG
TGAGCGCAACGCAATTAATACGCGTACCGCTAGCCAGGAAGAGTTTGTAGAAACGCAAAAAGGCCATCCG
TCAGGATGGCCTTCTGCTTAGTTTGATGCCTGGCAGTTTATGGCGGGCGTCCTGCCCGCCACCCTCCGGG
CCGTTGCTTCACAACGTTCAAATCCGCTCCCGGCGGATTTGTCCTACTCAGGAGAGCGTTCACCGACAAA
CAACAGATAAAACGAAAGGCCCAGTCTTCCGACTGAGCCTTTCGTTTTATTTGATGCCTGGCAGTTCCCT
ACTCTCGCGTTAACGCTAGCATGGATGTTTTCCCAGTCACGACGTTGTAAAACGACGGCCAGTCTTAAGC
TCGGGCCCCAAATAATGATTTTATTTTGACTGATAGTGACCTGTTCGTTGCAACACATTGATGAGCAATG
CTTTTTTATAATGCCAACTTTGTACAAAAAAGCAGGCTCCACCATGGAGAACAAGGAGGCAGGAACACCA
CCTCCAATCCCTTCCAGGGAGGGCAGACTGCAGCCAACCCTGCTGCTGGCCACACTGTCTGCCGCCTTCG
GCAGCGCCTTTCAGTACGGCTATAACCTGTCTGTGGTGAATACCCCACACAAGGTGTTCAAGAGCTTTTA
CAATGAGACCTATTTCGAGAGGCACGCCACCTTCATGGACGGCAAGCTGATGCTGCTGCTGTGGTCCTGC
ACAGTGTCTATGTTCCCACTGGGAGGACTGCTGGGATCCCTGCTGGTGGGCCTGCTGGTGGATTCTTGTG
GCCGCAAGGGCACCCTGCTGATCAACAATATCTTTGCCATCATCCCTGCCATCCTGATGGGCGTGTCCAA
GGTGGCGAAAGCCTTCGAACTTATTGTATTTTCTAGGGTGGTGCTGGGCGTGTGCGCAGGAATCTCTTAC
AGCGCCCTGCCCATGTATCTGGGCGAGCTGGCCCCTAAGAACCTGAGAGGCATGGTGGGCACCATGACAG
AGGTGTTCGTGATCGTGGGCGTGTTCCTGGCCCAGATCTTTAGCCTGCAGGCAATCCTGGGAAATCCAGC
AGGATGGCCCGTGCTGCTGGCCCTGACAGGCGTGCCCGCCCTGCTGCAGCTGCTGACCCTGCCATTCTTT
CCCGAGAGCCCTCGGTACTCCCTGATCCAGAAGGGCGACGAGGCCACAGCAAGGCAGGCCCTGCGGAGAC
TGAGGGGACACACCGACATGGAGGCAGAGCTGGAGGATATGAGAGCAGAGGCAAGGGCAGAGAGGGCAGA
GGGACACCTGTCCGTGCTGCACCTGTGCGCACTGCGGAGCCTGAGATGGCAGCTGCTGTCCATCATCGTG
CTGATGGCAGGACAGCAGCTGAGCGGCATCAACGCCATCAATTACTATGCCGATACCATCTACACATCCG
CCGGAGTGGAGGCAGCACACTCTCAGTATGTGACAGTGGGCAGCGGCGTGGTGAACATCGTGATGACCAT
CACAAGCGCCGTGCTGGTGGAGAGGCTGGGCAGGCGCCACCTGCTGCTGGCAGGATACGGAATCTGCGGA
TCTGCCTGTCTGGTGCTGACCGTGGTGCTGCTGTTCCAGAATCGCGTGCCTGAGCTGAGCTACCTGGGCA
TCATCTGCGTGTTTGCCTATATCGCAGGACACTCTATCGGACCAAGCCCAGTGCCTTCCGTGGTGCGGAC
AGAGATCTTCCTGCAGAGCTCCCGGAGAGCCGCCTTTATGGTGGACGGCGCCGTGCACTGGCTGACCAAC
TTCATCATCGGCTTCCTGTTTCCTAGCATCCAGGAGGCCATCGGCGCCTATTCCTTCATCATCTTTGCCG
GCATCTGTCTGCTGACCGCCATCTACATCTATGTGGTCATCCCAGAGACCAAGGGCAAGACATTCGTGGA
GATCAACAGAATCTTTGCCAAGAGGAATCGCGTGAAGCTGCCAGAGGAGAAGGAGGAGACCATCGATGCA
GGACCACCTACAGCATCCCCAGCCAAGGAGACCTCTTTTGACCCAGCTTTCTTGTACAAAGTTGGCATTA
TAAGAAAGCATTGCTTATCAATTTGTTGCAACGAACAGGTCACTATCAGTCAAAATAAAATCATTATTTG
CCATCCAGCTGATATCCCCTATAGTGAGTCGTATTACATGGTCATAGCTGTTTCCTGGCAGCTCTGGCCC
GTGTCTCAAAATCTCTGATGTTACATTGCACAAGATAAAAATATATCATCATGAACAATAAAACTGTCTG
CTTACATAAACAGTAATACAAGGGGTGTTATGAGCCATATTCAACGGGAAACGTCGAGGCCGCGATTAAA
TTCCAACATGGATGCTGATTTATATGGGTATAAATGGGCTCGCGATAATGTCGGGCAATCAGGTGCGACA
ATCTATCGCTTGTATGGGAAGCCCGATGCGCCAGAGTTGTTTCTGAAACATGGCAAAGGTAGCGTTGCCA
ATGATGTTACAGATGAGATGGTCAGACTAAACTGGCTGACGGAATTTATGCCTCTTCCGACCATCAAGCA
TTTTATCCGTACTCCTGATGATGCATGGTTACTCACCACTGCGATCCCCGGAAAAACAGCATTCCAGGTA
TTAGAAGAATATCCTGATTCAGGTGAAAATATTGTTGATGCGCTGGCAGTGTTCCTGCGCCGGTTGCATT
CGATTCCTGTTTGTAATTGTCCTTTTAACAGCGATCGCGTATTTCGTCTCGCTCAGGCGCAATCACGAAT
GAATAACGGTTTGGTTGATGCGAGTGATTTTGATGACGAGCGTAATGGCTGGCCTGTTGAACAAGTCTGG
AAAGAAATGCATAAACTTTTGCCATTCTCACCGGATTCAGTCGTCACTCATGGTGATTTCTCACTTGATA
ACCTTATTTTTGACGAGGGGAAATTAATAGGTTGTATTGATGTTGGACGAGTCGGAATCGCAGACCGATA
CCAGGATCTTGCCATCCTATGGAACTGCCTCGGTGAGTTTTCTCCTTCATTACAGAAACGGCTTTTTCAA
AAATATGGTATTGATAATCCTGATATGAATAAATTGCAGTTTCATTTGATGCTCGATGAGTTTTTCTAAT
CAGAATTGGTTAATTGGTTGTAACACTGGCAGAGCATTACGCTGACTTGACGGGACGGCGCAAGCTCATG
ACCAAAATCCCTTAACGTGAGTTACGCGTCGTTCCACTGAGCGTCAGACCCCGTAGAAAAGATCAAAGGA
TCTTCTTGAGATCCTTTTTTTCTGCGCGTAATCTGCTGCTTGCAAACAAAAAAACCACCGCTACCAGCGG
TGGTTTGTTTGCCGGATCAAGAGCTACCAACTCTTTTTCCGAAGGTAACTGGCTTCAGCAGAGCGCAGAT
ACCAAATACTGTTCTTCTAGTGTAGCCGTAGTTAGGCCACCACTTCAAGAACTCTGTAGCACCGCCTACA
TACCTCGCTCTGCTAATCCTGTTACCAGTGGCTGCTGCCAGTGGCGATAAGTCGTGTCTTACCGGGTTGG
ACTCAAGACGATAGTTACCGGATAAGGCGCAGCGGTCGGGCTGAACGGGGGGTTCGTGCACACAGCCCAG
CTTGGAGCGAACGACCTACACCGAACTGAGATACCTACAGCGTGAGCTATGAGAAAGCGCCACGCTTCCC
GAAGGGAGAAAGGCGGACAGGTATCCGGTAAGCGGCAGGGTCGGAACAGGAGAGCGCACGAGGGAGCTTC
CAGGGGGAAACGCCTGGTATCTTTATAGTCCTGTCGGGTTTCGCCACCTCTGACTTGAGCGTCGATTTTT
GTGATGCTCGTCAGGGGGGCGGAGCCTATGGAAAAACGCCAGCAACGCGGCCTTTTTACGGTTCCTGGCC
TTTTGCTGGCCTTTTGCTCACATGTT
