>Addgene plasmid #132066 | pDONR221_SLC2A7 | depositor partial sequence | sequence record 253532 | Codon-optimized ORF of SLC2A7
ATGGAGAACAAGGAGGCAGGAACACCACCTCCAATCCCTTCCAGGGAGGGCAGACTGCAGCCAACCCTGC
TGCTGGCCACACTGTCTGCCGCCTTCGGCAGCGCCTTTCAGTACGGCTATAACCTGTCTGTGGTGAATAC
CCCACACAAGGTGTTCAAGAGCTTTTACAATGAGACCTATTTCGAGAGGCACGCCACCTTCATGGACGGC
AAGCTGATGCTGCTGCTGTGGTCCTGCACAGTGTCTATGTTCCCACTGGGAGGACTGCTGGGATCCCTGC
TGGTGGGCCTGCTGGTGGATTCTTGTGGCCGCAAGGGCACCCTGCTGATCAACAATATCTTTGCCATCAT
CCCTGCCATCCTGATGGGCGTGTCCAAGGTGGCGAAAGCCTTCGAACTTATTGTATTTTCTAGGGTGGTG
CTGGGCGTGTGCGCAGGAATCTCTTACAGCGCCCTGCCCATGTATCTGGGCGAGCTGGCCCCTAAGAACC
TGAGAGGCATGGTGGGCACCATGACAGAGGTGTTCGTGATCGTGGGCGTGTTCCTGGCCCAGATCTTTAG
CCTGCAGGCAATCCTGGGAAATCCAGCAGGATGGCCCGTGCTGCTGGCCCTGACAGGCGTGCCCGCCCTG
CTGCAGCTGCTGACCCTGCCATTCTTTCCCGAGAGCCCTCGGTACTCCCTGATCCAGAAGGGCGACGAGG
CCACAGCAAGGCAGGCCCTGCGGAGACTGAGGGGACACACCGACATGGAGGCAGAGCTGGAGGATATGAG
AGCAGAGGCAAGGGCAGAGAGGGCAGAGGGACACCTGTCCGTGCTGCACCTGTGCGCACTGCGGAGCCTG
AGATGGCAGCTGCTGTCCATCATCGTGCTGATGGCAGGACAGCAGCTGAGCGGCATCAACGCCATCAATT
ACTATGCCGATACCATCTACACATCCGCCGGAGTGGAGGCAGCACACTCTCAGTATGTGACAGTGGGCAG
CGGCGTGGTGAACATCGTGATGACCATCACAAGCGCCGTGCTGGTGGAGAGGCTGGGCAGGCGCCACCTG
CTGCTGGCAGGATACGGAATCTGCGGATCTGCCTGTCTGGTGCTGACCGTGGTGCTGCTGTTCCAGAATC
GCGTGCCTGAGCTGAGCTACCTGGGCATCATCTGCGTGTTTGCCTATATCGCAGGACACTCTATCGGACC
AAGCCCAGTGCCTTCCGTGGTGCGGACAGAGATCTTCCTGCAGAGCTCCCGGAGAGCCGCCTTTATGGTG
GACGGCGCCGTGCACTGGCTGACCAACTTCATCATCGGCTTCCTGTTTCCTAGCATCCAGGAGGCCATCG
GCGCCTATTCCTTCATCATCTTTGCCGGCATCTGTCTGCTGACCGCCATCTACATCTATGTGGTCATCCC
AGAGACCAAGGGCAAGACATTCGTGGAGATCAACAGAATCTTTGCCAAGAGGAATCGCGTGAAGCTGCCA
GAGGAGAAGGAGGAGACCATCGATGCAGGACCACCTACAGCATCCCCAGCCAAGGAGACCTCTTTT
